>Addgene plasmid #119014 | pRVV609 | depositor full sequence | sequence record 225186 | pRVV609 sequence 9462 bps
CTAAATTGTAAGCGTTAATATTTTGTTAAAATTCGCGTTAAATTTTTGTTAAATCAGCTCATTTTTTAAC
CAATAGGCCGAAATCGGCAAAATCCCTTATAAATCAAAAGAATAGACCGAGATAGGGT
[37 nt withheld, positions 129-165]
AAAGAACGTGGACTCCAACGTCAAAGG
[49 nt withheld, positions 193-241]
T
[91 nt withheld, positions 243-333]
G
[124 nt withheld, positions 335-458]
CCCATTCGCCATTCAGGCTGCGCAACTGTTGGGAAGGGCGATCGGTGCGGGCCTCTTCGCTATTACGCCA
GCTGGCGAAAGGGGGATGTGCTGCAAGGCGATTAAGTTGGGTAACGCCAGGGTTTTCCCAGTCACGACGT
TGTAAAACGACGGCCAGTGAATTGTAATACGACTCACTATAGGGCGAATTGGGTACGTACCGGGCCCTAG
TATGTATGTAAGTTAATAAAACCCATTTTTGCGGAAAGTAGATAAAAAAAACATTTTTTTTTTTTACTGC
ACTGGATATCATTGAACTTATCTGATCAGTTTTAAATTTACTTCGATCCAAGGGTATTTGATGTACCAGG
TTCTTTCGATTACCTCTCACTCAAAATGACATTCCACTCAAAGTCAGCGCTGTTTGCCTCCTTCTCTGTC
CACAGAAATATCGCCGTCTCTTTCGCCGCTGCGTCCGCTATCTCTTTCGCCACCGTTTGTAGCGTTACGT
AGCGTCAATGTCCGCCTTCAGTTGCATTTTGTCAGCGGTTTCGTGACGAAGCTCCAAGCGGTTTACGCCA
TCAATTAAACACAAAGTGCTGTGCCAAAACTCCTCTCGCTTCTTATTTTTGTTTGTTTTTTGAGTGATTG
GGGTGGTGATTGGTTTTGGGTGGGTAAGCAGGGGAAAGTGTGAAAAATCCCGGCAATGGGCCAAGAGGAT
CAGGAGCTATTAATTCGCGGAGGCAGCAAACACCCATCTGCCGAGCATCTGAACAATGTGAGTAGTACAT
GTGCATACATCTTAAGTTCACTTGATCTATAGGAACTGCGATTGCAACATCAAATTGTCTGCGGCGTGAG
AACTGCGACCCACAAAAATCCCAAACCGCAATTGCACAAACAAATAGTGACACGAAACAGATTATTCTGG
TAGCTGTTCTCGCTATATAAGACAATTTTTGAGATCATATCATGATCAAGACATCTAAAGGCATTCATTT
TCGACTATATTCTTTTTTACAAAAAATATAACAACCAGATATTTTAAGCTGATCCTAGATGCACAAAAAA
TAAATAAAAGTATAAACCTACTTCGTAGGATACTTCGGGGTACTTTTTGTTCGGGGTTAGATGAGCATAA
CGCTTGTAGTTGATATTTGAGATCCCCTATCATTGCAGGGTGACAGCGGAGCGGCTTCGCAGAGCTGCAT
TAACCAGGGCTTCGGGCAGGCCAAAAACTACGGCACGCTCCGGCCACCCAGTCCGCCGGAGGACTCCGGT
TCAGGGAGCGGCCAACTAGCCGAGAACCTCACCTATGCCTGGCACAATATGGACATCTTTGGGGCGGTCA
ATCAGCCGGGCTCCGGATGGCGGCAGCTGGTCAACCGGACACGCGGACTATTCTGCAACGAGCGACACAT
ACCGGCGCCCAGGAAACATTTGCTCAAGAACGGTGAGTTTCTATTCGCAGTCGGCTGATCTGTGTGAAAT
CTTAATAAAGGGTCCAATTACCAATTTGAAACTCAGTTTGCGGCGTGGCCTATCCGGGCGAACTTTTGGC
CGTGATGGGCAGTTCCGGTGCCGGAAAGACGACCCTGCTGAATGCCCTTGCCTTTCGATCGCCGCAGGGC
ATCCAAGTATCGCCATCCGGGATGCGACTGCTCAATGGCCAACCTGTGGACGCCAAGGAGATGCAGGCCA
GGTGCGCCTATGTCCAGCAGGATGACCTCTTTATCGGCTCCCTAACGGCCAGGGAACACCTGATTTTCCA
GGCCATGGTGCGGATGCCACGACATCTGACCTATCGGCAGCGAGTGGCCCGCGTGGATCAGGTGATCCAG
GAGCTTTCGCTCAGCAAATGTCAGCACACGATCATCGGTGTGCCCGGCAGGGTGAAAGGTCTGTCCGGCG
GAGAAAGGAAGCGTCTGGCATTCGCCTCCGAGGCACTAACCGATCCGCCGCTTCTGATCTGCGATGAGCC
CACCTCCGGACTGGACTCATTTACCGCCCACAGCGTCGTCCAGGTGCTGAAGAAGCTGTCGCAGAAGGGC
AAGACCGTCATCCTGACCATTCATCAGCCGTCTTCCGAGCTGTTTGAGCTCTTTGACAAGATCCTTCTGA
TGGCCGAGGGCAGGGTAGCTTTCTTGGGCACTCCCAGCGAAGCCGTCGACTTCTTTTCCTAGTGAGTTCG
ATGTGTTTATTAAGGGTATCTAGCATTACATTACATCTCAACTCCTATCCAGCGTGGGTGCCCAGTGTCC
TACCAACTACAATCCGGCGGACTTTTACGTACAGGTGTTGGCCGTTGTGCCCGGACGGGAGATCGAGTCC
CGTGATCGGATCGCCAAGATATGCGACAATTTTGCTATTAGCAAAGTAGCCCGGGATATGGAGCAGTTGT
TGGCCACCAAAAATTTGGAGAAGCCACTGGAGCAGCCGGAGAATGGGTACACCTACAAGGCCACCTGGTT
CATGCAGTTCCGGGCGGTCCTGTGGCGATCCTGGCTGTCGGTGCTCAAGGAACCACTCCTCGTAAAAGTG
CGACTTATTCAGACAACGGTGAGTGGTTCCAGTGGAAACAAATGATATAACGCTTACAATTCTTGGAAAC
AAATTCGCTAGATTTTAGTTAGAATTGCCTGATTCCACACCCTTCTTAGTTTTTTTCAATGAGATGTATA
GTTTATAGTTTTGCAGAAAATAAATAAATTTCATTTAACTCGCGAACATGTTGAAGATATGAATATTAAT
GAGATGCGAGTAACATTTTAATTTGCAGATGGTTGCCATCTTGATTGGCCTCATCTTTTTGGGCCAACAA
CTCACGCAAGTGGGCGTGATGAATATCAACGGAGCCATCTTCCTCTTCCTGACCAACATGACCTTTCAAA
ACGTCTTTGCCACGATAAATGTAAGTCTTGTTTAGAATACATTTGCATATTAATAATTTACTAACTTTCT
AATGAATCGATTCGATTTAGGTGTTCACCTCAGAGCTGCCAGTTTTTATGAGGGAGGCCCGAAGTCGACT
TTATCGCTGTGACACATACTTTCTGGGCAAAACGATTGCCGAATTACCGCTTTTTCTCACAGTGCCACTG
GTCTTCACGGCGATTGCCTATCCGATGATCGGACTGCGGGCCGGAGTGCTGCACTTCTTCAACTGCCTGG
CGCTGGTCACTCTGGTGGCCAATGTGTCAACGTCCTTCGGATATCTAATATCCTGCGCCAGCTCCTCGAC
CTCGATGGCGCTGTCTGTGGGTCCGCCGGTTATCATACCATTCCTGCTCTTTGGCGGCTTCTTCTTGAAC
TCGGGCTCGGTGCCAGTATACCTCAAATGGTTGTCGTACCTCTCATGGTTCCGTTACGCCAACGAGGGTC
TGCTGATTAACCAATGGGCGGACGTGGAGCCGGGCGAAATTAGCTGCACATCGTCGAACACCACGTGCCC
CAGTTCGGGCAAGGTCATCCTGGAGACGCTTAACTTCTCCGCCGCCGATCTGCCGCTGGACTACGTGGGT
CTGGCCATTCTCATCGTGAGCTTCCGGGTGCTCGCATATCTGGCTCTAAGACTTCGGGCCCGACGCAAGG
AGTAGCCGACATATATCCGAAATAACTGCTTGTTTTTTTTTTTTACCATTATTACCATCGTGTTTACTGT
TTATTGCCCCCTCAAAAAGCTAATGTAATTATATTTGTGCCAATAAAAACAAGATATGACCTATAGAATA
CAAGTATTTCCCCTTCGAACATCCCCACAAGTAGACTTTGGATTTGTCTTCTAACCAAAAGACTTACACA
CCTGCATACCTTACATCAAAAACTCGTTTATCGCTACATAAAACACCGGGATATATTTTTTATATACATA
CTTTTCAAATCGCGCGCCCTCTTCATAATTCACCTCCACCACACCACGTTTCGTAGTTGCTCTTTCGCTG
TCTCCCACCCGCTCTCCGCAACACATTCACCTTTTGTTCGACGACCTTGGAGCGACTGTCGTTAGTTCCG
CGCGATTCGGTTCGCTCAAATGGTTCCGAGTGGTTCATTTCGTCTCAATAGAAATTAGTAATAAATATTT
GTATGTACAATTTATTTGCTCCAATATATTTGTATATATTTCCCTCACAGCTATATTTATTCTAATTTAA
TATTATGACTTTTTAAGGTAATTTTTTGTGACCTGTTCGGAGTGATTAGCGTTACAATTTGAACTGAAAG
TGACATCCAGTGTTTGTTCCTTGTGTAGATGCATCTCAAAAAAATGGTGGGCATAATAGTGTTGTTTATA
TATATCAAAAATAACAACTATAATAATAAGAATACATTTAATTTAGAAAATGCTTGGATTTCACTGGAAC
TAGGCTAGATTTAAATGCATGCCCTGCAGGAAGCTTCCTAGGAGGCCTAGATCTGCGGCCGCTCCAACTC
GCTTAATTGCGAGTTTTTATTTCGTTTATTTCAATTAAGGTAACTAAAAAACTCCTTTTAATTAAGAATT
CGAAGTTCCTATTCTTCAAAAGGTATAGGAACTTCCTAGAATCCCAAAACAAACTGGTTATTGTGGTAGG
TCATTTGTTTGGCAGAAAGAAAACTCGAGAAATTTCTCTGGCCGTTATTCGTTATTCTCTCTTTTCTTTT
TGGGTCTCTCCCTCTCTGCACTAATGCTCTCTCACTCTGTCACACAGTAAACGGCATACTGCTCTCGTTG
GTTCGAGAGAGCGCGCCTCGAATGTTCGCGAAAAGAGCGCCGGAGTATAAATAGAGGCGCTTCGTCTACG
GAGCGACAATTCAATTCAAACAAGCAAAGTGAACACGTCGCTAAGCGAAAGCTAAGCAAATAAACAAGCG
CAGCTGAACAAGCTAAACAATCTGCAGTAAAGTGCAAGTTAAAGTGAATCAATTAAAAGTAACCAGCAAC
CAAGTAAATCAACTGCAACTACTGAAATCTGCCAAGAAGTAATTATTGAATACAAGAAGAGAACTCTGGG
GGATCTGATCAAGAGACAGGATGAGGATCGTTTCGCATGATTGAACAAGATGGATTGCACGCAGGTTCTC
CGGCCGCTTGGGTGGAGAGGCTATTCGGCTATGACTGGGCACAACAGACAATCGGCTGCTCTGATGCCGC
CGTGTTCCGGCTGTCAGCGCAGGGGCGCCCGGTTCTTTTTGTCAAGACCGACCTGTCCGGTGCCCTGAAT
GAACTGCAGGACGAGGCAGCGCGGCTATCGTGGCTGGCCACGACGGGCGTTCCTTGCGCAGCTGTGCTCG
ACGTTGTCACTGAAGCGGGAAGGGACTGGCTGCTATTGGGCGAAGTGCCGGGGCAGGATCTCCTGTCATC
TCACCTTGCTCCTGCCGAGAAAGTATCCATCATGGCTGATGCAATGCGGCGGCTGCATACGCTTGATCCG
GCTACCTGCCCATTCGACCACCAAGCGAAACATCGCATCGAGCGAGCACGTACTCGGATGGAAGCCGGTC
TTGTCGATCAGGATGATCTGGACGAAGAGCATCAGGGGCTCGCGCCAGCCGAACTGTTCGCCAGGCTCAA
GGCGCGCATGCCCGACGGCGAGGATCTCGTCGTGACCCATGGCGATGCCTGCTTGCCGAATATCATGGTG
GAAAATGGCCGCTTTTCTGGATTCATCGACTGTGGCCGGCTGGGTGTGGCGGACCGCTATCAGGACATAG
CGTTGGCTACCCGTGATATTGCTGAAGAGCTTGGCGGCGAATGGGCTGACCGCTTCCTCGTGCTTTACGG
TATCGCCGCTCCCGATTCGCAGCGCATCGCCTTCTATCGCCTTCTTGACGAGTTCTTCTGAGAAGTTCCT
ATTCTTCAAAAGGTATAGGAACTTCACCGGTAAGGAGTTTTTTAGTTACCTTAATTGAAATAAACGAAAT
AAAAACTCGCAATTAAGCGAGTTGGAGGCGCGCCGCTAGCCATATGGGGATTGGTGGCGACGACTCCTGG
AGCCCGTCAGTATCGGCGGAATTACAGCTGAGCGCCGGTCGCTACCATTACCAGTTGGTCTGGTGTCAAA
AATAATAATAACCGGGCAGGCCATGTCTGCCCGTATTTCGCGTAAGGAAATCCCTCGAGGGTACCTCTAG
AGGATCTTTGTGAAGGAACCTTACTTCTGTGGTGTGACATAATTGGACAAACTACCTACAGAGATTTAAA
GCTCTAAGGTAAATATAAAATTTTTAAGTGTATAATGTGTTAAACTACTGATTCTAATTGTTTGTGTATT
TTAGATTCCAACCTATGGAACTGATGAATGGGAGCAGTGGTGGAATGCCTTTAATGAGGAAAACCTGTTT
TGCTCAGAAGAAATGCCATCTAGTGATGATGAGGCTACTGCTGACTCTCAACATTCTACTCCTCCAAAAA
AGAAGAGAAAGGTAGAAGACCCCAAGGACTTTCCTTCAGAATTGCTAAGTTTTTTGAGTCATGCTGTGTT
TAGTAATAGAACTCTTGCTTGCTTTGCTATTTACACCACAAAGGAAAAAGCTGCACTGCTATACAAGAAA
ATTATGGAAAAATATTTGATGTATAGTGCCTTGACTAGAGATCATAATCAGCCATACCACATTTGTAGAG
GTTTTACTTGCTTTAAAAAACCTCCCACACCTCCCCCTGAACCTGAAACATAAAATGAATGCAATTGTTG
TTGTTAACTTGTTTATTGCAGCTTATAATGGTTACAAATAAAGCAATAGCATCACAAATTTCACAAATAA
AGCATTTTTTTCACTGCATTCTAGTTGTGGTTTGTCCAAACTCATCAATGTATCTTATCATGTCTGGATC
CACTAGTTCTAGCCAGCTTTTGTTCCCTTTAGTGAGGGTTAATTTCGAGCTTGGCGTAATCATGGTCATA
GCTGTTTCCTGTGTGAAATTGTTATCCGCTCACAATTCCACACAACATACGAGCCGGAAGCATAAAGTGT
AAAGCCTGGGGTGCCTAATGAGTGAGCTAACTCACATTAATTGCGTTGCGCTCACTGCCCGCTTTCCAGT
CGGGAAACCTGTCGTGCCAGCTGCATTAATGAATCGGCCAACGCGCGGGGAGAGGCGGTTTGCGTATTGG
GCGCTCTTCCGCTTCCTCGCTCACTGACTCGCTGCGCTCGGTCGTTCGGCTGCGGCGAGCGGTATCAGCT
CACTCAAAGGCGGTAATACGGTTATCCACAGAATCAGGGGATAACGCAGGAAAGAACATGTGAGCAAAAG
GCCAGCAAAAGGCCAGGAACCGTAAAAAGGCCGCGTTGCTGGCGTTTTTCCATAGGCTCCGCCCCCCTGA
CGAGCATCACAAAAATCGACGCTCAAGTCAGAGGTGGCGAAACCCGACAGGACTATAAAGATACCAGGCG
TTTCCCCCTGGAAGCTCCCTCGTGCGCTCTCCTGTTCCGACCCTGCCGCTTACCGGATACCTGTCCGCCT
TTCTCCCTTCGGGAAGCGTGGCGCTTTCTCATAGCTCACGCTGTAGGTATCTCAGTTCGGTGTAGGTCGT
TCGCTCCAAGCTGGGCTGTGTGCACGAACCCCCCGTTCAGCCCGACCGCTGCGCCTTATCCGGTAACTAT
CGTCTTGAGTCCAACCCGGTAAGACACGACTTATCGCCACTGGCAGCAGCCACTGGTAACAGGATTAGCA
GAGCGAGGTATGTAGGCGGTGCTACAGAGTTCTTGAAGTGGTGGCCTAACTACGGCTACACTAGAAGGAC
AGTATTTGGTATCTGCGCTCTGCTGAAGCCAGTTACCTTCGGAAAAAGAGTTGGTAGCTCTTGATCCGGC
AAACAAACCACCGCTGGTAGCGGTGGTTTTTTTGTTTGCAAGCAGCAGATTACGCGCAGAAAAAAAGGAT
CTCAAGAAGATCCTTTGATCTTTTCTACGGGGTCTGACGCTCAGTGGAACGAAAACTCACGTTAAGGGAT
TTTGGTCATGAGATTATCAAAAAGGATCTTCACCTAGATCCTTTTAAATTAAAAATGAAGTTTTAAATCA
ATCTAAAGTATATATGAGTAAACTTGGTCTGACAGTTACCAATGCTTAATCAGTGAGGCACCTATCTCAG
CGATCTGTCTATTTCGTTCATCCATAGTTGCCTGACTCCCCGTCGTGTAGATAACTACGATACGGGAGGG
CTTACCATCTGGCCCCAGTGCTGCAATGATACCGCGAGACCCACGCTCACCGGCTCCAGATTTATCAGCA
ATAAACCAGCCAGCCGGAAGGGCCGAGCGCAGAAGTGGTCCTGCAACTTTATCCGCCTCCATCCAGTCTA
TTAATTGTTGCCGGGAAGCTAGAGTAAGTAGTTCGCCAGTTAATAGTTTGCGCAACGTTGTTGCCATTGC
TACAGGCATCGTGGTGTCACGCTCGTCGTTTGGTATGGCTTCATTCAGCTCCGGTTCCCAACGATCAAGG
CGAGTTACATGATCCCCCATGTTGTGCAAAAAAGCGGTTAGCTCCTTCGGTCCTCCGATCGTTGTCAGAA
GTAAGTTGGCCGCAGTGTTATCACTCATGGTTATGGCAGCACTGCATAATTCTCTTACTGTCATGCCATC
CGTAAGATGCTTTTCTGTGACTGGTGAGTACTCAACCAAGTCATTCTGAGAATAGTGTATGCGGCGACCG
AGTTGCTCTTGCCCGGCGTCAATACGGGATAATACCGCGCCACATAGCAGAACTTTAAAAGTGCTCATCA
TTGGAAAACGTTCTTCGGGGCGAAAACTCTCAAGGATCTTACCGCTGTTGAGATCCAGTTCGATGTAACC
CACTCGTGCACCCAACTGATCTTCAGCATCTTTTACTTTCACCAGCGTTTCTGGGTGAGCAAAAACAGGA
AGGCAAAATGCCGCAAAAAAGGGAATAAGGGCGACACGGAAATGTTGAATACTCATACTCTTCCTTTTTC
AATATTATTGAAGCATTTATCAGGGTTATTGTCTCATGAGCGGATACATATTTGAATGTATTTAGAAAAA
TAAACAAATAGGGGTTCCGCGCACATTTCCCCGAAAAGTGCCAC
Features (pLannotate 1.2.2; 21 found; start..end, strand, type, name):
     30..458     -  rep_origin     f1 ori (sequence partly withheld): f1 bacteriophage origin of replication; arrow indicates direction of (+) strand synthesis
    463..620     -  CDS            lacZα (fragment): LacZα fragment of β-galactosidase; lacZ fragment
    623..641     +  promoter       T7 promoter: promoter for bacteriophage T7 RNA polymerase
    665..4801    +  gene           mini-white: white; This modified version of the white gene lacks part of the first intron.
   4974..5426    +  promoter       hsp70 promoter: Drosophila melanogaster hsp70Bb promoter
   5465..6256    +  CDS            neo: KKA2_KLEPN - Also known as kan, nptII. Experimental evidence at protein level: Swiss-Prot protein existence level 1. Resistance to kanamycin, neomycin, paromomycin, ribostamycin, butirosin and gentamicin B. From Klebsiella pneumoniae.
   6378..6483    +  CDS            lacZ (fragment): β-galactosidase; lacZ
   6551..6625    +  CDS            small t antigen (fragment): SV40 (simian virus 40) small t antigen
   6627..6692    +  intron         small t intron: SV40 (simian virus 40) small t antigen intron
   6822..6842    +  CDS            SV40 NLS: nuclear localization signal of SV40 (simian virus 40) large T antigen
   6849..6983    +  CDS            LT_POVHA (fragment): Protein inferred from homology: Swiss-Prot protein existence level 3. Isoform large T antigen is a key early protein essential for both driving viral replication and inducing cellular transformation. Plays a role in viral genome replication by driving entry of quiescent cells into the cell cycle and by autoregulating the synthesis of viral early mRNA. Displays highly oncogenic activities by corrupting the host cellular checkpoint mechanisms that guard cell division and the transcription, replication, and repair of DNA. Participates in the modulation of cellular gene expression preceeding viral
   7008..7091    +  CDS            large T antigen (fragment): large T antigen from SV40 (simian virus 40)
   7114..7248    +  polyA_signal   SV40 poly(A) signal: SV40 polyadenylation signal
   7274..7292    -  promoter       T3 promoter: promoter for bacteriophage T3 RNA polymerase
   7337..7353    -  protein_bind   lac operator: The lac repressor binds to the lac operator to inhibit transcription in E. coli. This inhibition can be relieved by adding lactose or isopropyl-β-D-thiogalactopyranoside (IPTG). lac repressor encoded by lacI
   7361..7391    -  promoter       lac promoter: promoter for the E. coli lac operon
   7406..7427    -  protein_bind   CAP binding site: CAP binding activates transcription in the presence of cAMP. E. coli catabolite activator protein
   7440..7532    -  CDS            lacI (fragment): lac repressor; lacI; The lac repressor binds to the lac operator to inhibit transcription in E. coli. This inhibition can be relieved by adding lactose or isopropyl-β-D-thiogalactopyranoside (IPTG).
   7715..8303    -  rep_origin     ori: high-copy-number ColE1/pMB1/pBR322/pUC origin of replication
   8474..9334    -  CDS            AmpR: β-lactamase; bla; confers resistance to ampicillin, carbenicillin, and related antibiotics
   9335..9439    -  promoter       AmpR promoter: bla
