>Addgene plasmid #119014 | pRVV609 | addgene full sequence | sequence record 232795 | Addgene NGS Result
CTAAATTGTAAGCGTTAATATTTTGTTAAAATTCGCGTTAAATTTTTGTTAAATCAGCTCATTTTTTAAC
CAATAGGCCGAAATCGGCAAAATCCCTTATAAATCAAAAGAATAGACCGAGATAGGGT
[37 nt withheld, positions 129-165]
AAAGAACGTGGACTCCAACGTCAAAGG
[49 nt withheld, positions 193-241]
T
[91 nt withheld, positions 243-333]
G
[124 nt withheld, positions 335-458]
CCCATTCGCCATTCAGGCTGCGCAACTGTTGGGAAGGGCGATCGGTGCGGGCCTCTTCGCTATTACGCCA
GCTGGCGAAAGGGGGATGTGCTGCAAGGCGATTAAGTTGGGTAACGCCAGGGTTTTCCCAGTCACGACGT
TGTAAAACGACGGCCAGTGAATTGTAATACGACTCACTATAGGGCGAATTGGGTACGTACCGGGCCCCTA
GTATGTATGTAAGTTAATAAAACCCATTTTTGCGGAAAGTAGATAAAAAAAACATTTTTTTTTTTTACTG
CACTGGATATCATTGAACTTATCTGATCAGTTTTAAATTTACTTCGATCCAAGGGTATTTGATGTACCAG
GTTCTTTCGATTACCTCTCACTCAAAATGACATTCCACTCAAAGTCAGCGCTGTTTGCCTCCTTCTCTGT
CCACAGAAATATCGCCGTCTCTTTCGCCGCTGCGTCCGCTATCTCTTTCGCCACCGTTTGTAGCGTTACG
TAGCGTCAATGTCCGCCTTCAGTTGCATTTTGTCAGCGGTTTCGTGACGAAGCTCCAAGCGGTTTACGCC
ATCAATTAAACACAAAGTGCTGTGCCAAAACTCCTCTCGCTTCTTATTTTTGTTTGTTTTTTGAGTGATT
GGGGTGGTGATTGGTTTTGGGTGGGTAAGCAGGGGAAAGTGTGAAAAATCCCGGCAATGGGCCAAGAGGA
TCAGGAGCTATTAATTCGCGGAGGCAGCAAACACCCATCTGCCGAGCATCTGAACAATGTGAGTAGTACA
TGTGCATACATCTTAAGTTCACTTGATCTATAGGAACTGCGATTGCAACATCAAATTGTCTGCGGCGTGA
GAACTGCGACCCACAAAAATCCCAAACCGCAATTGCACAAACAAATAGTGACACGAAACAGATTATTCTG
GTAGCTGTTCTCGCTATATAAGACAATTTTTGAGATCATATCATGATCAAGACATCTAAAGGCATTCATT
TTCGACTATATTCTTTTTTACAAAAAATATAACAACCAGATATTTTAAGCTGATCCTAGATGCACAAAAA
ATAAATAAAAGTATAAACCTACTTCGTAGGATACTTCGGGGTACTTTTTGTTCGGGGTTAGATGAGCATA
ACGCTTGTAGTTGATATTTGAGATCCCCTATCATTGCAGGGTGACAGCGGAGCGGCTTCGCAGAGCTGCA
TTAACCAGGGCTTCGGGCAGGCCAAAAACTACGGCACGCTCCGGCCACCCAGTCCGCCGGAGGACTCCGG
TTCAGGGAGCGGCCAACTAGCCGAGAACCTCACCTATGCCTGGCACAATATGGACATCTTTGGGGCGGTC
AATCAGCCGGGCTCCGGATGGCGGCAGCTGGTCAACCGGACACGCGGACTATTCTGCAACGAGCGACACA
TACCGGCGCCCAGGAAACATTTGCTCAAGAACGGTGAGTTTCTATTCGCAGTCGGCTGATCTGTGTGAAA
TCTTAATAAAGGGTCCAATTACCAATTTGAAACTCAGTTTGCGGCGTGGCCTATCCGGGCGAACTTTTGG
CCGTGATGGGCAGTTCCGGTGCCGGAAAGACGACCCTGCTGAATGCCCTTGCCTTTCGATCGCCGCAGGG
CATCCAAGTATCGCCATCCGGGATGCGACTGCTCAATGGCCAACCTGTGGACGCCAAGGAGATGCAGGCC
AGGTGCGCCTATGTCCAGCAGGATGACCTCTTTATCGGCTCCCTAACGGCCAGGGAACACCTGATTTTCC
AAGCCATGGTGCGGATGCCACGACATCTGACCTATCGGCAGCGAGTGGCCCGCGTGGATCAGGTGATCCA
GGAGCTTTCGCTCAGCAAATGTCAGCACACGATCATCGGTGTGCCCGGCAGGGTGAAAGGTCTGTCCGGC
GGAGAAAGGAAGCGTCTGGCATTCGCCTCCGAGGCTCTAACCGATCCGCCGCTTCTGATCTGCGATGAGC
CCACCTCCGGACTGGACTCCTTTACCGCCCACAGCGTCGTCCAGGTGCTGAAGAAGCTGTCGCAGAAGGG
CAAGACCGTCATCCTGACCATTCATCAGCCGTCTTCCGAGCTGTTTGAGCTCTTTGACAAGATCCTTCTG
ATGGCCGAGGGCAGGGTAGCTTTCTTGGGCACTCCCAGCGAAGCCGTCGACTTCTTTTCCTAGTGAGTTC
GATGTGTTTATTAAGGGTATCTAGTATTACATAACATCTCAACTCCTATCCAGCGTGGGTGCCCAGTGTC
CTACCAACTACAATCCGGCGGACTTTTACGTACAGGTGTTGGCCGTTGTGCCCGGACGGGAGATCGAGTC
CCGTGATCGGATCGCCAAGATATGCGACAATTTTGCCATTAGCAAAGTAGCCCGGGATATGGAGCAGTTG
TTGGCCACCAAAAATCTGGAGAAGCCACTGGAGCAGCCGGAGAATGGGTACACCTACAAGGCCACCTGGT
TCATGCAGTTCCGGGCGGTCCTGTGGCGATCCTGGCTGTCGGTGCTCAAGGAACCACTCCTCGTAAAAGT
GCGACTTATTCAGACAACGGTGAGTGGTTCCAGTGGAAACAAATGATATAACGCTTACAATTCTTGGAAA
CAAATTCGCTAGATTTTAGATAGAATTGCCTGATTCCACACCCTTCTTAGTTTTTTTCAATGAGATGTAT
AGTTTATAGTTTTGCAGAAGATAAATAAATTTCATTTAACTCGCGAATATTAATGAGATGCGAGTAACAT
TTTAATTTGCAGATGGTTGCCATCTTGATTGGCCTCATCTTTTTGGGCCAACAACTCACGCAAGTGGGTG
TGATGAATATCAACGGAGCCATCTTCCTCTTCCTGACCAACATGACCTTTCAAAACGTCTTTGCCACGAT
AAATGTAAGTCATGTTTAGAATACATTTGCATTTCAATAATTTACTAACTTTCTAATGAATCGATTCGAT
TTAGGTGTTCACCTCAGAGCTGCCAGTTTTTATGAGGGAGGCCCGAAGTCGACTTTATCGCTGTGACACA
TACTTTCTGGGCAAAACGATTGCCGAATTGCCGCTTTTTCTCACAGTGCCACTGGTCTTCACGGCGATTG
CCTATCCGATGATCGGACTGCGGGCCGGAGTGCTGCACTTCTTCAACTGCCTGGCGCTGGTCACTCTGGT
GGCCAATGTGTCAACGTCCTTCGGATATCTAATATCCTGCGCCAGCTCCTCGACCTCGATGGCGCTGTCT
GTGGGTCCGCCGGTTATCATACCATTCCTGCTCTTTGGCGGCTTCTTCTTGAACTCGGGCTCGGTGCCAG
TATACCTCAAATGGTTGTCGTACCTCTCATGGTTCCGTTACGCCAACGAGGGTCTGCTGATTAACCAATG
GGCGGACGTGGAGCCGGGCGAAATTAGCTGCACATCGTCGAACACCACGTGCCCCAGTTCGGGCAAGGTC
ATCCTGGAGACGCTTAACTTCTCCGCCGCCGATCTGCCGCTGGACTACGTGGGTCTGGCCATTCTCATCG
TGAGCTTCCGGGTGCTCGCATATCTGGCTCTAAGACTTCGGGCCCGACGCAAGGAGTAGCCGACATATAT
CCGAAATAACTGCTTGTTTTTTTTTTTTACCATTATTACCATCGTGTTTACTGTTTATTGCCCCCTCAAA
AAGCTAATGTAATTATATTTGTGCCAATAAAAACAAGATATGACCTATAGAATACAAGTATTTCCCCTTC
GAACATCCCCACAAGTAGACTTTGGATTTGTCTTCTAACCAAAAGACTTACACACCTGCATACCTTACAT
CAAAAACTCGTTTATCGCTACATAAAACACCGGGATATATTTTTTATATACATACTTTTCAAATCGCGCG
CCCTCTTCATAATTCACCTCCACCACACCACGTTTCGTAGTTGCTCTTTCGCTGTCTCCCACCCGCTCTC
CGCAACACATTCACCTTTTGTTCGACGACCTTGGAGCGACTGTCGTTAGTTCCGCGCGATTCGGTTCGCT
CAAATGGTTCCGAGTGGTTCATTTCGTCTCAATAGAAATTAGTAATAAATATTTGTATGTACAATTTATT
TGCTCCAATATATTTGTATATATTTCCCTCACAGCTATATTTATTCTAATTTAATATTATGACTTTTTAA
GGTAATTTTTTGTGACCTGTTCGGAGTGATTAGCGTTACAATTTGAACTGAAAGTGACATCCAGTGTTTG
TTCCTTGTGTAGATGCATCTCAAAAAAATGGTGGGCATAATAGTGTTGTTTATATATATCAAAAATAACA
ACTATAATAATAAGAATACATTTAATTTAGAAAATGCTTGGATTTCACTGGAACTAGGCTAGATTTAAAT
GCATGCCCTGCAGGAAGCTTCCTAGGAGGCCTAGATCTGCGGCCGCTCCAACTCGCTTAATTGCGAGTTT
TTATTTCGTTTATTTCAATTAAGGTAACTAAAAAACTCCTTTTAATTAAGAATTCGAAGTTCCTATTCTT
CAAAAGGTATAGGAACTTCCTAGAATCCCAAAACAAACTGGTTATTGTGGTAGGTCATTTGTTTGGCAGA
AAGAAAACTCGAGAAATTTCTCTGGCCGTTATTCGTTATTCTCTCTTTTCTTTTTGGGTCTCTCCCTCTC
TGCACTAATGCTCTCTCACTCTGTCACACAGTAAACGGCATACTGCTCTCGTTGGTTCGAGAGAGCGCGC
CTCGAATGTTCGCGAAAAGAGCGCCGGAGTATAAATAGAGGCGCTTCGTCTACGGAGCGACAATTCAATT
CAAACAAGCAAAGTGAACACGTCGCTAAGCGAAAGCTAAGCAAATAAACAAGCGCAGCTGAACAAGCTAA
ACAATCTGCAGTAAAGTGCAAGTTAAAGTGAATCAATTAAAAGTAACCAGCAACCAAGTAAATCAACTGC
AACTACTGAAATCTGCCAAGAAGTAATTATTGAATACAAGAAGAGAACTCTGGGGGATCTGATCAAGAGA
CAGGATGAGGATCGTTTCGCATGATTGAACAAGATGGATTGCACGCAGGTTCTCCGGCCGCTTGGGTGGA
GAGGCTATTCGGCTATGACTGGGCACAACAGACAATCGGCTGCTCTGATGCCGCCGTGTTCCGGCTGTCA
GCGCAGGGGCGCCCGGTTCTTTTTGTCAAGACCGACCTGTCCGGTGCCCTGAATGAACTGCAGGACGAGG
CAGCGCGGCTATCGTGGCTGGCCACGACGGGCGTTCCTTGCGCAGCTGTGCTCGACGTTGTCACTGAAGC
GGGAAGGGACTGGCTGCTATTGGGCGAAGTGCCGGGGCAGGATCTCCTGTCATCTCACCTTGCTCCTGCC
GAGAAAGTATCCATCATGGCTGATGCAATGCGGCGGCTGCATACGCTTGATCCGGCTACCTGCCCATTCG
ACCACCAAGCGAAACATCGCATCGAGCGAGCACGTACTCGGATGGAAGCCGGTCTTGTCGATCAGGATGA
TCTGGACGAAGAGCATCAGGGGCTCGCGCCAGCCGAACTGTTCGCCAGGCTCAAGGCGCGCATGCCCGAC
GGCGAGGATCTCGTCGTGACCCATGGCGATGCCTGCTTGCCGAATATCATGGTGGAAAATGGCCGCTTTT
CTGGATTCATCGACTGTGGCCGGCTGGGTGTGGCGGACCGCTATCAGGACATAGCGTTGGCTACCCGTGA
TATTGCTGAAGAGCTTGGCGGCGAATGGGCTGACCGCTTCCTCGTGCTTTACGGTATCGCCGCTCCCGAT
TCGCAGCGCATCGCCTTCTATCGCCTTCTTGACGAGTTCTTCTGAGAAGTTCCTATTCTTCAAAAGGTAT
AGGAACTTCACCGGTAAGGAGTTTTTTAGTTACCTTAATTGAAATAAACGAAATAAAAACTCGCAATTAA
GCGAGTTGGAGGCGCGCCGCTAGCCATATGGGGATTGGTGGCGACGACTCCTGGAGCCCGTCAGTATCGG
CGGAATTACAGCTGAGCGCCGGTCGCTACCATTACCAGTTGGTCTGGTGTCAAAAATAATAATAACCGGG
CAGGCCATGTCTGCCCGTATTTCGCGTAAGGAAATCCCTCGAGGGTACCTCTAGAGGATCTTTGTGAAGG
AACCTTACTTCTGTGGTGTGACATAATTGGACAAACTACCTACAGAGATTTAAAGCTCTAAGGTAAATAT
AAAATTTTTAAGTGTATAATGTGTTAAACTACTGATTCTAATTGTTTGTGTATTTTAGATTCCAACCTAT
GGAACTGATGAATGGGAGCAGTGGTGGAATGCCTTTAATGAGGAAAACCTGTTTTGCTCAGAAGAAATGC
CATCTAGTGATGATGAGGCTACTGCTGACTCTCAACATTCTACTCCTCCAAAAAAGAAGAGAAAGGTAGA
AGACCCCAAGGACTTTCCTTCAGAATTGCTAAGTTTTTTGAGTCATGCTGTGTTTAGTAATAGAACTCTT
GCTTGCTTTGCTATTTACACCACAAAGGAAAAAGCTGCACTGCTATACAAGAAAATTATGGAAAAATATT
TGATGTATAGTGCCTTGACTAGAGATCATAATCAGCCATACCACATTTGTAGAGGTTTTACTTGCTTTAA
AAAACCTCCCACACCTCCCCCTGAACCTGAAACATAAAATGAATGCAATTGTTGTTGTTAACTTGTTTAT
TGCAGCTTATAATGGTTACAAATAAAGCAATAGCATCACAAATTTCACAAATAAAGCATTTTTTTCACTG
CATTCTAGTTGTGGTTTGTCCAAACTCATCAATGTATCTTATCATGTCTGGATCCACTAGTTCTAGCCAG
CTTTTGTTCCCTTTAGTGAGGGTTAATTTCGAGCTTGGCGTAATCATGGTCATAGCTGTTTCCTGTGTGA
AATTGTTATCCGCTCACAATTCCACACAACATACGAGCCGGAAGCATAAAGTGTAAAGCCTGGGGTGCCT
AATGAGTGAGCTAACTCACATTAATTGCGTTGCGCTCACTGCCCGCTTTCCAGTCGGGAAACCTGTCGTG
CCAGCTGCATTAATGAATCGGCCAACGCGCGGGGAGAGGCGGTTTGCGTATTGGGCGCTCTTCCGCTTCC
TCGCTCACTGACTCGCTGCGCTCGGTCGTTCGGCTGCGGCGAGCGGTATCAGCTCACTCAAAGGCGGTAA
TACGGTTATCCACAGAATCAGGGGATAACGCAGGAAAGAACATGTGAGCAAAAGGCCAGCAAAAGGCCAG
GAACCGTAAAAAGGCCGCGTTGCTGGCGTTTTTCCATAGGCTCCGCCCCCCTGACGAGCATCACAAAAAT
CGACGCTCAAGTCAGAGGTGGCGAAACCCGACAGGACTATAAAGATACCAGGCGTTTCCCCCTGGAAGCT
CCCTCGTGCGCTCTCCTGTTCCGACCCTGCCGCTTACCGGATACCTGTCCGCCTTTCTCCCTTCGGGAAG
CGTGGCGCTTTCTCATAGCTCACGCTGTAGGTATCTCAGTTCGGTGTAGGTCGTTCGCTCCAAGCTGGGC
TGTGTGCACGAACCCCCCGTTCAGCCCGACCGCTGCGCCTTATCCGGTAACTATCGTCTTGAGTCCAACC
CGGTAAGACACGACTTATCGCCACTGGCAGCAGCCACTGGTAACAGGATTAGCAGAGCGAGGTATGTAGG
CGGTGCTACAGAGTTCTTGAAGTGGTGGCCTAACTACGGCTACACTAGAAGAACAGTATTTGGTATCTGC
GCTCTGCTGAAGCCAGTTACCTTCGGAAAAAGAGTTGGTAGCTCTTGATCCGGCAAACAAACCACCGCTG
GTAGCGGTGGTTTTTTTGTTTGCAAGCAGCAGATTACGCGCAGAAAAAAAGGATCTCAAGAAGATCCTTT
GATCTTTTCTACGGGGTCTGACGCTCAGTGGAACGAAAACTCACGTTAAGGGATTTTGGTCATGAGATTA
TCAAAAAGGATCTTCACCTAGATCCTTTTAAATTAAAAATGAAGTTTTAAATCAATCTAAAGTATATATG
AGTAAACTTGGTCTGACAGTTACCAATGCTTAATCAGTGAGGCACCTATCTCAGCGATCTGTCTATTTCG
TTCATCCATAGTTGCCTGACTCCCCGTCGTGTAGATAACTACGATACGGGAGGGCTTACCATCTGGCCCC
AGTGCTGCAATGATACCGCGAGACCCACGCTCACCGGCTCCAGATTTATCAGCAATAAACCAGCCAGCCG
GAAGGGCCGAGCGCAGAAGTGGTCCTGCAACTTTATCCGCCTCCATCCAGTCTATTAATTGTTGCCGGGA
AGCTAGAGTAAGTAGTTCGCCAGTTAATAGTTTGCGCAACGTTGTTGCCATTGCTACAGGCATCGTGGTG
TCACGCTCGTCGTTTGGTATGGCTTCATTCAGCTCCGGTTCCCAACGATCAAGGCGAGTTACATGATCCC
CCATGTTGTGCAAAAAAGCGGTTAGCTCCTTCGGTCCTCCGATCGTTGTCAGAAGTAAGTTGGCCGCAGT
GTTATCACTCATGGTTATGGCAGCACTGCATAATTCTCTTACTGTCATGCCATCCGTAAGATGCTTTTCT
GTGACTGGTGAGTACTCAACCAAGTCATTCTGAGAATAGTGTATGCGGCGACCGAGTTGCTCTTGCCCGG
CGTCAATACGGGATAATACCGCGCCACATAGCAGAACTTTAAAAGTGCTCATCATTGGAAAACGTTCTTC
GGGGCGAAAACTCTCAAGGATCTTACCGCTGTTGAGATCCAGTTCGATGTAACCCACTCGTGCACCCAAC
TGATCTTCAGCATCTTTTACTTTCACCAGCGTTTCTGGGTGAGCAAAAACAGGAAGGCAAAATGCCGCAA
AAAAGGGAATAAGGGCGACACGGAAATGTTGAATACTCATACTCTTCCTTTTTCAATATTATTGAAGCAT
TTATCAGGGTTATTGTCTCATGAGCGGATACATATTTGAATGTATTTAGAAAAATAAACAAATAGGGGTT
CCGCGCACATTTCCCCGAAAAGTGCCAC
Features (pLannotate 1.2.2; 21 found; start..end, strand, type, name):
     30..458     -  rep_origin     f1 ori (sequence partly withheld): f1 bacteriophage origin of replication; arrow indicates direction of (+) strand synthesis
    463..620     -  CDS            lacZα (fragment): LacZα fragment of β-galactosidase; lacZ fragment
    623..641     +  promoter       T7 promoter: promoter for bacteriophage T7 RNA polymerase
    666..4785    +  gene           mini-white: white; This modified version of the white gene lacks part of the first intron.
   4958..5410    +  promoter       hsp70 promoter: Drosophila melanogaster hsp70Bb promoter
   5449..6240    +  CDS            neo: KKA2_KLEPN - Also known as kan, nptII. Experimental evidence at protein level: Swiss-Prot protein existence level 1. Resistance to kanamycin, neomycin, paromomycin, ribostamycin, butirosin and gentamicin B. From Klebsiella pneumoniae.
   6362..6467    +  CDS            lacZ (fragment): β-galactosidase; lacZ
   6535..6609    +  CDS            small t antigen (fragment): SV40 (simian virus 40) small t antigen
   6611..6676    +  intron         small t intron: SV40 (simian virus 40) small t antigen intron
   6806..6826    +  CDS            SV40 NLS: nuclear localization signal of SV40 (simian virus 40) large T antigen
   6833..6967    +  CDS            LT_POVHA (fragment): Protein inferred from homology: Swiss-Prot protein existence level 3. Isoform large T antigen is a key early protein essential for both driving viral replication and inducing cellular transformation. Plays a role in viral genome replication by driving entry of quiescent cells into the cell cycle and by autoregulating the synthesis of viral early mRNA. Displays highly oncogenic activities by corrupting the host cellular checkpoint mechanisms that guard cell division and the transcription, replication, and repair of DNA. Participates in the modulation of cellular gene expression preceeding viral
   6992..7075    +  CDS            large T antigen (fragment): large T antigen from SV40 (simian virus 40)
   7098..7232    +  polyA_signal   SV40 poly(A) signal: SV40 polyadenylation signal
   7258..7276    -  promoter       T3 promoter: promoter for bacteriophage T3 RNA polymerase
   7321..7337    -  protein_bind   lac operator: The lac repressor binds to the lac operator to inhibit transcription in E. coli. This inhibition can be relieved by adding lactose or isopropyl-β-D-thiogalactopyranoside (IPTG). lac repressor encoded by lacI
   7345..7375    -  promoter       lac promoter: promoter for the E. coli lac operon
   7390..7411    -  protein_bind   CAP binding site: CAP binding activates transcription in the presence of cAMP. E. coli catabolite activator protein
   7424..7516    -  CDS            lacI (fragment): lac repressor; lacI; The lac repressor binds to the lac operator to inhibit transcription in E. coli. This inhibition can be relieved by adding lactose or isopropyl-β-D-thiogalactopyranoside (IPTG).
   7699..8287    -  rep_origin     ori: high-copy-number ColE1/pMB1/pBR322/pUC origin of replication
   8458..9318    -  CDS            AmpR: β-lactamase; bla; confers resistance to ampicillin, carbenicillin, and related antibiotics
   9319..9423    -  promoter       AmpR promoter: bla
