[The description below was written by a language model from this plasmid's Addgene catalogue record and pLannotate feature annotations shown in this document.]
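Description:
pRVV609 is a pBluescript SK+-based donor plasmid of about 9.5 kb, designed for CRISPR/Cas9-mediated genome engineering in Drosophila melanogaster. It is maintained in E. coli as a high-copy plasmid through the ColE1/pUC origin and selected with ampicillin via the β-lactamase gene. The backbone also retains the f1 origin, the disrupted lacZα/lac promoter region and the flanking T7 and T3 promoters that bracket the cloning region.

The catalogued insert is the attP recognition site of the Lactococcus phage TP901-1 serine recombinase, a short element of 65 bp. The automated annotation does not detect these sites, so their exact positions and orientations cannot be read from the feature tables. The stated purpose implies that they flank the marker cargo. That cargo, lying between the T7 and T3 promoters, consists of two fly markers. The first is a mini-white gene, which gives a visible eye-colour phenotype in a white mutant background. The second is a neomycin phosphotransferase (neo) coding sequence driven by the Drosophila hsp70Bb promoter, which can provide drug-based selection. It is followed by SV40 small t intron and early-region fragments ending in the SV40 polyadenylation signal.

The intended use is to insert the attP-flanked marker cassette at a chosen locus by Cas9-induced homology-directed repair, creating a landing platform. TP901-1 integrase can later swap the cassette for any attB-flanked sequence by recombinase-mediated cassette exchange. No homology arms are annotated or described, so they are presumably added by the user for each target. The depositor and sequencing-derived records differ by 16 nt, with the discrepancy falling within the mini-white annotation, but show the same features.
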