Addgene plasmid #119014: pRVV609
Purpose: Donor vector for creation of TP901-1 attP-flanked platforms for cassette exchange using CRISPR/Cas9
Depositing lab: Richard Mann. Depositing organization: Columbia University. Publication: TP901-1 Phage Recombinase Facilitates Genome Engineering in Drosophila melanogaster. Voutev R, Mann RS. G3 (Bethesda). 2019 Jan 29. pii: g3.119.0002. doi: 10.1534/g3.119.0002. PubMed 30696702.
Backbone
  Vector backbone: pBluescript SK+
  Backbone size w/o insert (bp): 2958
  Total vector size (bp): 9462
  Vector type: CRISPR ; Donor vector for creation of platforms for cassette exchange
Growth in bacteria
  Bacterial resistance: Ampicillin, 100 μg/mL
  Growth temperature: 37°C
  Growth strain: DH5alpha
  Copy number: High Copy
Gene/Insert
  Gene/Insert name: TP901-1 attP sites
  Species: TP901-1 Lactococcus phage
  Insert size (bp): 65
Terms and licenses: Academic/Nonprofit Terms; Industry Terms: Not Available to Industry
How to cite: pRVV609 was a gift from Richard Mann (Addgene plasmid # 119014 ; http://n2t.net/addgene:119014 ; RRID:Addgene_119014)
